Addgene plasmid #91300: pHH0103_FYB-2/2
Purpose: Protein expression and purification of human SH3 domain construct FYB-2/2
Depositing lab: Sachdev Sidhu. Depositing organization: University of Toronto. Publication: Comprehensive Analysis of the Human SH3 Domain Family Reveals a Wide Variety of Non-canonical Specificities. Teyra J, Huang H, Jain S, Guan X, Dong A, Liu Y, Tempel W, Min J, Tong Y, Kim PM, Bader GD, Sidhu SS. Structure. 2017 Oct 3;25(10):1598-1610.e3. doi: 10.1016/j.str.2017.07.017. Epub 2017 Sep 7. PubMed 28890361.
Backbone
  Vector backbone: pHH0103
  Vector type: Bacterial Expression
Growth in bacteria
  Bacterial resistance: Ampicillin, 100 μg/mL
  Growth temperature: 37°C
  Growth strain: DH5alpha
  Copy number: Low Copy
Gene/Insert
  Gene/Insert name: FYB-2/2
  Species: H. sapiens (human)
  Insert size (bp): 249
  Entrez Gene: FYB1 (a.k.a. ADAP, FYB, PRO0823, SLAP-130, SLAP130, THC3)
  Cloning method: Restriction Enzyme; 5′ cloning site Sfi1 (unknown if destroyed); 3′ cloning site Not1 (unknown if destroyed)
Terms and licenses: Academic/Nonprofit Terms; Industry Terms: Not Available to Industry
How to cite: pHH0103_FYB-2/2 was a gift from Sachdev Sidhu (Addgene plasmid # 91300 ; http://n2t.net/addgene:91300 ; RRID:Addgene_91300)
