[The description below was written by a language model from this plasmid's Addgene catalogue record and pLannotate feature annotations shown in this document.]
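Description:
pHH0103_FYB-2/2 is a bacterial expression plasmid of about 7 kb, built on the pHH0103 backbone, for producing and purifying the second of two SH3 domains of human FYB1 (also known as ADAP or SLAP-130), an adapter protein in T-cell signalling. It is propagated in E. coli under ampicillin selection through a β-lactamase gene with its own promoter. Replication relies on a ColE1/pBR322-type origin accompanied by the bom region. The record lists it as low copy, although rop is annotated only as two fragments interrupted by an f1 phage origin. That f1 origin would in principle allow single-stranded DNA production with helper phage.

The expression cassette is driven by the tac promoter with a downstream lac operator, and the plasmid carries its own lacI gene under the up-mutated lacIq promoter, so transcription is tightly repressed until induced with IPTG. The encoded product is a fusion reading 6xHis tag, then Schistosoma japonicum glutathione S-transferase, then the FYB1 fragment, which the record says was inserted between SfiI and NotI sites. The catalogue gives the insert as 249 bp, while the annotated FYB1 match spans slightly more. The two tags allow purification on either nickel or glutathione resins, and GST commonly helps with solubility. An fd phage terminator follows the insert. Downstream of it lie fragments of M13 gene III and of a tetracycline resistance gene. These appear to be non-expressed remnants of a phage-display phagemid ancestry, though the record does not explain them. The construct belongs to a collection used to survey the peptide-binding specificities of human SH3 domains.
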