Features (pLannotate 1.2.2; 21 found; start..end, strand, type, name):
     60..137     +  promoter       lacIq promoter: lacI (mutant); In the lacIq allele, a single base change in the promoter boosts expression of the lacI gene about 10-fold.
    138..1220    +  CDS            lacI: lac repressor; lacI; The lac repressor binds to the lac operator to inhibit transcription in E. coli. This inhibition can be relieved by adding lactose or isopropyl-β-D-thiogalactopyranoside (IPTG).
   1233..1254    +  protein_bind   CAP binding site: CAP binding activates transcription in the presence of cAMP. E. coli catabolite activator protein
   1273..1290    +  promoter       tet promoter (fragment): E. coli promoter for tetracycline efflux protein gene
   1463..1491    +  promoter       tac promoter: strong E. coli promoter; hybrid between the trp and lac UV5 promoters
   1499..1515    +  protein_bind   lac operator: The lac repressor binds to the lac operator to inhibit transcription in E. coli. This inhibition can be relieved by adding lactose or isopropyl-β-D-thiogalactopyranoside (IPTG). lac repressor encoded by lacI
   1600..1617    +  CDS            6xHis: 6xHis affinity tag
   1633..2286    +  CDS            GST26_SCHJA: Experimental evidence at protein level: Swiss-Prot protein existence level 1. GST isoenzymes appear to play a central role in the parasite detoxification system. Other functions are also suspected including a role in increasing the solubility of haematin in the parasite gut. From Schistosoma japonicum (Blood fluke).
   2314..2595    +  CDS            FYB1 (fragment): FYB1_HUMAN - Also known as FYB, SLAP130. Experimental evidence at protein level: Swiss-Prot protein existence level 1. Acts as an adapter protein of the FYN and LCP2 signaling cascades in T-cells (By similarity). May play a role in linking T-cell signaling to remodeling of the actin cytoskeleton (PubMed:10747096, PubMed:16980616). Modulates the expression of IL2 (By similarity). Involved in platelet activation (By similarity). Prevents the degradation of SKAP1 and SKAP2 (PubMed:15849195). May be involved in high affinity immunoglobulin epsilon receptor signaling in mast cells (By similarity).
   2611..2658    +  terminator     fd terminator (sequence withheld): central terminator from bacteriophage fd (Otsuka and Kunisawa, 1982)
   2663..2875    +  CDS            M13 gene III (fragment) (sequence partly withheld): pIII; III; minor coat protein
   2890..3360    +  CDS            M13 gene III (fragment) (sequence partly withheld): pIII; III; minor coat protein
   3382..3452    +  CDS            TcR (fragment): tetracycline efflux protein; tet; confers resistance to tetracycline
   3694..4074    -  CDS            YPB1_ECOLX: Protein predicted: Swiss-Prot protein existence level 4. From Escherichia coli.
   4091..4242    +  CDS            rop (fragment): Rop protein, which maintains plasmids at low copy number; rop
   4278..4706    -  rep_origin     f1 ori (sequence partly withheld): f1 bacteriophage origin of replication; arrow indicates direction of (+) strand synthesis
   4715..4754    +  CDS            rop (fragment): Rop protein, which maintains plasmids at low copy number; rop
   4856..4996    +  misc_feature   bom: basis of mobility region from pBR322
   5182..5769    -  rep_origin     ori: high-copy-number ColE1/pMB1/pBR322/pUC origin of replication
   5940..6800    -  CDS            AmpR: β-lactamase; bla; confers resistance to ampicillin, carbenicillin, and related antibiotics
   6801..6905    -  promoter       AmpR promoter: bla
>Addgene plasmid #91300 | pHH0103_FYB-2/2 | addgene full sequence | sequence record 191131 | Addgene NGS Result
ATGACATTAACCTATAAAAATAGGCGTATCACGAGGCCCTTTCGTCTTCAAGAATTCCCGACACCATCGA
ATGGTGCAAAACCTTTCGCGGTATGGCATGATAGCGCCCGGAAGAGAGTCAATTCAGGGTGGTGAATGTG
AAACCAGTAACGTTATACGATGTCGCAGAGTATGCCGGTGTCTCTTATCAGACCGTTTCCCGCGTGGTGA
ACCAGGCCAGCCACGTTTCTGCGAAAACGCGGGAAAAAGTGGAAGCGGCGATGGCGGAGCTGAATTACAT
TCCCAACCGCGTGGCACAACAACTGGCGGGCAAACAGTCGTTGCTGATTGGCGTTGCCACCTCCAGTCTG
GCCCTGCACGCGCCGTCGCAAATTGTCGCGGCGATTAAATCTCGCGCCGATCAACTGGGTGCCAGCGTGG
TGGTGTCGATGGTAGAACGAAGCGGCGTCGAAGCCTGTAAAGCGGCGGTGCACAATCTTCTCGCGCAACG
CGTCAGTGGGCTGATCATTAACTATCCGCTGGATGACCAGGATGCCATTGCTGTGGAAGCTGCCTGCACT
AATGTTCCGGCGTTATTTCTTGATGTCTCTGACCAGACACCCATCAACAGTATTATTTTCTCCCATGAAG
ACGGTACGCGACTGGGCGTGGAGCATCTGGTCGCATTGGGTCACCAGCAAATCGCGCTGTTAGCGGGCCC
ATTAAGTTCTGTCTCGGCGCGTCTGCGTCTGGCTGGCTGGCATAAATATCTCACTCGCAATCAAATTCAG
CCGATAGCGGAACGGGAAGGCGACTGGAGTGCCATGTCCGGTTTTCAACAAACCATGCAAATGCTGAATG
AGGGCATCGTTCCCACTGCGATGCTGGTTGCCAACGATCAGATGGCGCTGGGCGCAATGCGCGCCATTAC
CGAGTCCGGGCTGCGCGTTGGTGCGGATATCTCGGTAGTGGGATACGACGATACCGAAGACAGCTCATGT
TATATCCCGCCGTTAACCACCATCAAACAGGATTTTCGCCTGCTGGGGCAAACCAGCGTGGACCGCTTGC
TGCAACTCTCTCAGGGCCAGGCGGTGAAGGGCAATCAGCTGTTGCCCGTCTCACTGGTGAAAAGAAAAAC
CACCCTGGCGCCCAATACGCAAACCGCCTCTCCCCGCGCGTTGGCCGATTCATTAATGCAGCTGGCACGA
CAGGTTTCCCGACTGGAAAGCGGGCAGTGAGCGCAACGCAATTAATGTAAGTTAGCTCACTCATTAGGCA
CAATTCTCATGTTTGACAGCTTATCATCGACTGCACGGTGCACCAATGCTTCTGGCGTCAGGCAGCCATC
GGAAGCTGTGGTATGGCTGTGCAGGTCGTAAATCACTGCATAATTCGTGTCGCTCAAGGCGCACTCCCGT
TCTGGATAATGTTTTTTGCGCCGACATCATAACGGTTCTGGCAAATATTCTGAAATGAGCTGTTGACAAT
TAATCATCGGCTCGTATAATGTGTGGAATTGTGAGCGGATAACAATTTCACACAGGAAACAGCCAGTCCG
TTTAGGTGTTTTCACGAGCACTTCACCAACAAGGACCATAGATTATGAAAATCGAAGAACACCATCACCA
TCACCATTCCAGCGGTAAGCTTATGTCCCCTATACTAGGTTATTGGAAAATTAAGGGCCTTGTGCAACCC
ACTCGACTTCTTTTGGAATATCTTGAAGAAAAATATGAAGAGCATTTGTATGAGCGCGATGAAGGTGATA
AATGGCGAAACAAAAAGTTTGAATTGGGTTTGGAGTTTCCCAATCTTCCTTATTATATTGATGGTGATGT
TAAATTAACACAGTCTATGGCCATCATACGTTATATAGCTGACAAGCACAACATGTTGGGTGGTTGTCCA
AAAGAGCGTGCAGAGATTTCAATGCTTGAAGGAGCGGTTTTGGATATTAGATACGGTGTTTCGAGAATTG
CATATAGTAAAGACTTTGAAACTCTCAAAGTTGATTTTCTTAGCAAGCTACCTGAAATGCTGAAAATGTT
CGAAGATCGTTTATGTCATAAAACATATTTAAATGGTGATCATGTAACCCATCCTGACTTCATGTTGTAT
GACGCTCTTGATGTTGTTTTATACATGGACCCAATGTGCCTGGATGCGTTCCCAAAATTAGTTTGTTTTA
AAAAACGTATTGAAGCTATCCCACAAATTGATAAGTACTTGAAATCCAGCAAGTATATAGCATGGCCTTT
GCAGGGCTGGCAAGCCACGTTTGGTGGTGGCGACCATCCTCCAAAATCGGATCTGGAAGTTCTGTTCCAG
GGGCCCCTGTCCAGCGGTCTGGTTCCGCGTGGTTCCGGTACCGCGGCCCAGCCGGCCGAAAAAGAAGAAA
AAGACTTCCGTAAAAAATTCAAATATGATGGCGAAATCCGTGTCCTGTACTCGACGAAAGTGACGACCTC
AATTACCAGCAAAAAATGGGGCACGCGTGATCTGCAGGTGAAACCGGGTGAATCTCTGGAAGTTATTCAA
ACCACGGATGACACCAAAGTCCTGTGCCGTAACGAAGAAGGCAAATATGGTTACGTTCTGCGCAGTTATC
TGGCGGCGGCCGCATA
[142 nt withheld, positions 2607-2748]
C
[98 nt withheld, positions 2750-2847]
AGTTTGTACTGGTGACGAAACTCAGTGTCTAGCTAGAGTGGC
[149 nt withheld, positions 2890-3038]
T
[41 nt withheld, positions 3040-3080]
T
[62 nt withheld, positions 3082-3143]
A
[35 nt withheld, positions 3145-3179]
CCTCCCTCAATCGGTTGAATGTCGCCCTTTTGTCTTTGGCGCTGGTAAACCATATGAA
[86 nt withheld, positions 3238-3323]
T
[54 nt withheld, positions 3325-3378]
CTAGCGCCGCCCTATACCTTGTCTGCCTCCCCGCGTTGCGTCGCGGTGCATGGAGCCGGGCCACCTCGAC
CTGAATGGAAGCCGGCGGCACCTCGCTAACGGATTCACCACTCCAAGAATTGGAGCCAATCAATTCTTGC
GGAGAACTGTGAATGCGCAAACCAACCCTTGGCAGAACATATCCATCGCGTCCGCCATCTCCAGCAGCCG
CACGCGGCGCATCTCGGGCAGCGTTGGGTCCTGGCCACGGGTGCGCATGATCGTGCTCCTGTCGTTGAGG
ACCCGGCTAGGCTGGCGGGGTTGCCTTACTGGTTAGCAGAATGAATCACCGATACGCGAGCGAACGTGAA
GCGACTGCTGCTGCAAAACGTCTGCGACCTGAGCAACAACATGAATGGTCTTCGGTTTCCGTGTTTCGTA
AAGTCTGGAAACGCGGAAGTCAGCGCCCTGCACCATTATGTTCCGGATCTGCATCGCAGGATGCTGCTGG
CTACCCTGTGGAACACCTACATCTGTATTAACGAAGCGCTGGCATTGACCCTGAGTGATTTTTCTCTGGT
CCCGCCGCATCCATACCGCCAGTTGTTTACCCTCACAACGTTCCAGTAACCGGGCATGTTCATCATCAGT
AACCCGTATCGTGAGCATCCTCTCTCGTTTCATCGGTATCATTACCCCCATGAACAGAAATCCCCCTTAC
ACGGAGGCATCAGTGACCAAACAGGAAAAAACCGCCCTTAACATGGCCCGCTTTATCAGAAGCCAGACAT
TAACGCTTCTGGAGAAACTCAACGAGCTGGACGCGGATGAACAGGCAGACATCTGTGAATCGCTTCACGA
CCACGCTGATGAGCTTTACCGCAGGATCCGCGAAATTGTAAGCGTTAATATTTTGTTAAAATTCGCGTTA
AATTTTTGTTAAATCAGCTCATTTTTTAACCAATAGGCCGAAATCGGCAAAATCCCTTATAAATCAAAAG
AATAGACCGAGATAGGGT
[37 nt withheld, positions 4377-4413]
AAAGAACGTGGACTCCAACGTCAAAGG
[49 nt withheld, positions 4441-4489]
T
[91 nt withheld, positions 4491-4581]
G
[124 nt withheld, positions 4583-4706]
CGCGGATCCTGCCTCGCGCGTTTCGGTGATGACGGTGAAAACCTCTGACACATGCAGCTCCCGGAGACGG
TCACAGCTTGTCTGTAAGCGGATGCCGGGAGCAGACAAGCCCGTCAGGGCGCGTCAGCGGGTGTTGGCGG
GTGTCGGGGCGCAGCCATGACCCAGTCACGTAGCGATAGCGGAGTGTATACTGGCTTAACTATGCGGCAT
CAGAGCAGATTGTACTGAGAGTGCACCATATGCGGTGTGAAATACCGCACAGATGCGTAAGGAGAAAATA
CCGCATCAGGCGCTCTTCCGCTTCCTCGCTCACTGACTCGCTGCGCTCGGTCGTTCGGCTGCGGCGAGCG
GTATCAGCTCACTCAAAGGCGGTAATACGGTTATCCACAGAATCAGGGGATAACGCAGGAAAGAACATGT
GAGCAAAAGGCCAGCAAAAGGCCAGGAACCGTAAAAAGGCCGCGTTGCTGGCGTTTTTCCATAGGCTCCG
CCCCCCTGACGAGCATCACAAAAATCGACGCTCAAGTCAGAGGTGGCGAAACCCGACAGGACTATAAAGA
TACCAGGGTTTCCCCCTGGAAGCTCCCTCGTGCGCTCTCCTGTTCCGACCCTGCCGCTTACCGGATACCT
GTCCGCCTTTCTCCCTTCGGGAAGCGTGGCGCTTTCTCATAGCTCACGCTGTAGGTATCTCAGTTCGGTG
TAGGTCGTTCGCTCCAAGCTGGGCTGTGTGCACGAACCCCCCGTTCAGCCCGACCGCTGCGCCTTATCCG
GTAACTATCGTCTTGAGTCCAACCCGGTAAGACACGACTTATCGCCACTGGCAGCAGCCACTGGTAACAG
GATTAGCAGAGCGAGGTATGTAGGCGGTGCTACAGAGTTCTTGAAGTGGTGGCCTAACTACGGCTACACT
AGAAGGACAGTATTTGGTATCTGCGCTCTGCTGAAGCCAGTTACCTTCGGAAAAAGAGTTGGTAGCTCTT
GATCCGGCAAACAAACCACCGCTGGTAGCGGTGGTTTTTTTGTTTGCAAGCAGCAGATTACGCGCAGAAA
AAAAGGATCTCAAGAAGATCCTTTGATCTTTTCTACGGGGTCTGACGCTCAGTGGAACGAAAACTCACGT
TAAGGGATTTTGGTCATGAGATTATCAAAAAGGATCTTCACCTAGATCCTTTTAAATTAAAAATGAAGTT
TTAAATCAATCTAAAGTATATATGAGTAAACTTGGTCTGACAGTTACCAATGCTTAATCAGTGAGGCACC
TATCTCAGCGATCTGTCTATTTCGTTCATCCATAGTTGCCTGACTCCCCGTCGTGTAGATAACTACGATA
CGGGAGGGCTTACCATCTGGCCCCAGTGCTGCAATGATACCGCGAGACCCACGCTCACCGGCTCCAGATT
TATCAGCAATAAACCAGCCAGCCGGAAGGGCCGAGCGCAGAAGTGGTCCTGCAACTTTATCCGCCTCCAT
CCAGTCTATTAATTGTTGCCGGGAAGCTAGAGTAAGTAGTTCGCCAGTTAATAGTTTGCGCAACGTTGTT
GCCATTGCTGCAGGCATCGTGGTGTCACGCTCGTCGTTTGGTATGGCTTCATTCAGCTCCGGTTCCCAAC
GATCAAGGCGAGTTACATGATCCCCCATGTTGTGCAAAAAAGCGGTTAGCTCCTTCGGTCCTCCGATCGT
TGTCAGAAGTAAGTTGGCCGCAGTGTTATCACTCATGGTTATGGCAGCACTGCATAATTCTCTTACTGTC
ATGCCATCCGTAAGATGCTTTTCTGTGACTGGTGAGTACTCAACCAAGTCATTCTGAGAATAGTGTATGC
GGCGACCGAGTTGCTCTTGCCCGGCGTCAACACGGGATAATACCGCGCCACATAGCAGAACTTTAAAAGT
GCTCATCATTGGAAAACGTTCTTCGGGGCGAAAACTCTCAAGGATCTTACCGCTGTTGAGATCCAGTTCG
ATGTAACCCACTCGTGCACCCAACTGATCTTCAGCATCTTTTACTTTCACCAGCGTTTCTGGGTGAGCAA
AAACAGGAAGGCAAAATGCCGCAAAAAAGGGAATAAGGGCGACACGGAAATGTTGAATACTCATACTCTT
CCTTTTTCAATATTATTGAAGCATTTATCAGGGTTATTGTCTCATGAGCGGATACATATTTGAATGTATT
TAGAAAAATAAACAAATAGGGGTTCCGCGCACATTTCCCCGAAAAGTGCCACCTGACGTCTAAGAAACCA
TTATTATC
