>Addgene plasmid #91300 | pHH0103_FYB-2/2 | depositor partial sequence | sequence record 175788 | insert sequence
GGCCCAGCCGGCCGAAAAAGAAGAAAAAGACTTCCGTAAAAAATTCAAATATGATGGCGAAATCCGTGTC
CTGTACTCGACGAAAGTGACGACCTCAATTACCAGCAAAAAATGGGGCACGCGTGATCTGCAGGTGAAAC
CGGGTGAATCTCTGGAAGTTATTCAAACCACGGATGACACCAAAGTCCTGTGCCGTAACGAAGAAGGCAA
ATATGGTTACGTTCTGCGCAGTTATCTGGCGGCGGCCGC
